>Addgene plasmid #111415 | brr2-R1107A pRS313 | addgene full sequence | sequence record 214679 | Addgene NGS Result
TTTTTACGGTTCCTGGCCTTTTGCTGGCCTTTTGCTCACATGTTCTTTCCTGCGTTATCCCCTGATTCTG
TGGATAACCGTATTACCGCCTTTGAGTGAGCTGATACCGCTCGCCGCAGCCGAACGACCGAGCGCAGCGA
GTCAGTGAGCGAGGAAGCGGAAGAGCGCCCAATACGCAAACCGCCTCTCCCCGCGCGTTGGCCGATTCAT
TAATGCAGCTGGCACGACAGGTTTCCCGACTGGAAAGCGGGCAGTGAGCGCAACGCAATTAATGTGAGTT
AGCTCACTCATTAGGCACCCCAGGCTTTACACTTTATGCTTCCGGCTCGTATGTTGTGTGGAATTGTGAG
CGGATAACAATTTCACACAGGAAACAGCTATGACATGATTACGAATTCGAGCTCCATTTTGTTATTTGCG
AGCCCAATGAACTGAGACTATATTGTAATAAGGGCCGTTTGTTCAAATTCGTACTATCCATATCATTCAG
ACAGGAACAAACTTGATAATTAGTGGTGTTGAATCAAGTACTATTAACGCATTGTGATGATCTCTCAGAT
ATCAATGCGTGTTTGCTTCTTTGACGATCTAATATTGAATATTGTCGCTCTTTACGAGAATATTAAAAAT
TTATGCTACTAAAGCTATGTCTACTATAAAGGAATAATACACTAATAGAGATAATCTTGAGTAAAATAAG
GTGAAGGTAAATATAAGTAATTGCTTTGGAAGATTTACCGTGAGCCTTCGTTATTAAAAATGACTGAGCA
TGAAACGAAGGATAAGGCCAAAAAAATTAGAGAAATTTATCGTTATGATGAGATGTCCAATAAGGTGTTG
AAAGTTGATAAACGCTTTATGAATACCAGCCAAAATCCTCAAAGGGATGCGGAAATATCACAACCAAAAT
CCATGAGTGGTAGAATTAGTGCTAAGGATATGGGACAGGGCCTGTGCAATAACATTAATAAAGGACTAAA
AGAAAATGATGTAGCCGTTGAAAAAACTGGAAAGAGCGCATCATTGAAAAAAATTCAGCAGCATAACACC
ATTTTGAATTCTTCCTCCGATTTCAGGTTACATTATTATCCAAAGGATCCCTCAAATGTCGAAACTTACG
AGCAGATTTTGCAGTGGGTTACAGAAGTTTTAGGCAATGATATACCCCATGATCTTATTATTGGAACTGC
TGATATATTCATCAGACAATTGAAAGAAAATGAGGAAAATGAGGATGGTAATATTGAAGAGCGAAAGGAA
AAGATCCAGCATGAGCTAGGCATCAATATAGACTCCCTGAAGTTTAACGAATTAGTTAAACTTATGAAAA
ACATTACCGATTATGAAACACATCCTGACAATAGCAATAAACAAGCAGTAGCAATTCTTGCCGATGATGA
AAAATCAGATGAAGAAGAAGTAACAGAAATGTCCAACAATGCTAATGTTCTTGGGGGAGAAATCAATGAT
AATGAAGATGATGATGAGGAATATGATTACAATGACGTTGAAGTCAATTCTAAAAAAAAAAACAAGAGGG
CATTGCCAAACATTGAAAACGATATAATTAAACTCTCCGATAGTAAAACAAGTAATATCGAGAGCGTTCC
GATATACTCAATCGATGAATTTTTTTTGCAGAGAAAACTTCGGTCAGAGCTTGGTTACAAGGATACCTCT
GTAATACAAGACCTGTCAGAAAAAATTTTGAATGATATTGAAACACTTGAGCATAATCCAGTAGCGTTGG
AGCAGAAGTTGGTTGATCTGCTTAAATTCGAGAATATATCACTGGCTGAATTTATTCTCAAGAATAGATC
TACAATTTTTTGGGGCATACGACTGGCGAAGAGCACAGAGAATGAAATACCGAACTTAATAGAGAAAATG
GTTGCAAAAGGTTTGAATGATCTTGTGGAACAGTATAAATTTAGAGAAACTACACACTCAAAGCGTGAAC
TCGATTCCGGTGACGACCAGCCACAGTCTTCGGAAGCAAAAAGAACAAAATTCAGTAATCCAGCAATACC
GCCCGTCATAGATTTGGAAAAGATTAAATTCGACGAAAGTTCTAAATTAATGACCGTGACAAAAGTATCC
CTACCGGAAGGATCATTCAAAAGGGTGAAACCACAATATGACGAAATACATATTCCAGCTCCTAGCAAAC
CTGTTATTGATTATGAGTTGAAAGAAATTACTTCTCTACCAGATTGGTGTCAGGAGGCGTTTCCTTCATC
GGAAACAACGTCCTTAAACCCTATACAATCAAAGGTTTTTCACGCAGCATTTGAAGGTGATTCAAACATG
CTAATATGTGCACCCACTGGTTCAGGTAAGACGAATATCGCGTTATTGACGGTATTGAAAGCCTTATCCC
ATCATTATAACCCGAAAACTAAGAAATTAAACCTTTCTGCATTTAAAATTGTTTATATAGCACCCTTGAA
AGCCTTAGTACAGGAACAAGTCCGAGAATTTCAAAGGAGGTTGGCTTTTCTAGGTATAAAAGTCGCTGAA
TTGACTGGTGATTCTAGGCTTAGTAGAAAGCAAATTGACGAGACGCAGGTTTTGGTGTCTACGCCAGAGA
AATGGGACATAACTACTAGAAATTCAAATAATTTGGCCATCGTAGAACTTGTTCGTTTGTTGATTATAGA
TGAAATACATTTGTTACATGATGACAGGGGACCAGTATTGGAAAGCATCGTGGCTAGGACATTTTGGGCT
TCCAAATATGGCCAGGAATACCCCAGAATAATAGGCCTTTCTGCCACCTTACCAAATTATGAGGATGTCG
GTAGGTTTTTAAGAGTTCCGAAGGAAGGATTGTTTTATTTTGACTCCTCATTTAGACCGTGTCCTCTATC
TCAACAGTTTTGTGGCATTAAGGAACGGAACTCCTTGAAAAAGCTGAAGGCTATGAATGATGCTTGTTAT
GAAAAGGTATTGGAATCCATCAATGAAGGTAATCAAATAATCGTGTTTGTTCATTCTCGAAAAGAAACAT
CACGAACAGCAACATGGTTGAAAAATAAATTTGCTGAAGAGAACATTACTCATAAATTAACCAAAAATGA
TGCAGGATCGAAGCAGATTTTAAAGACAGAAGCAGCCAACGTACTCGATCCAAGTCTACGAAAGTTGATT
GAAAGCGGTATAGGGACGCATCACGCAGGGCTGACCAGAAGTGACAGATCCTTATCTGAAGATTTATTTG
CAGACGGGTTGTTGCAAGTATTGGTATGCACTGCGACGTTAGCATGGGGTGTTAATCTACCTGCTCATAC
AGTGATTATAAAAGGAACAGATGTCTATTCACCTGAAAAGGGGTCCTGGGAACAACTTTCTCCACAAGAT
GTACTTCAAATGTTAGGTAGAGCAGGCAGACCGAGATATGACACATTTGGCGAGGGTATTATAATAACAG
ACCAATCGAATGTTCAATATTATCTCTCGGTTTTAAATCAACAATTACCAATAGAATCGCAATTTGTTTC
AAAATTAGTTGACAACTTAAATGCAGAAGTTGTCGCGGGTAACATTAAGTGCAGGAATGATGCTGTGAAT
TGGTTGGCGTATACTTACCTATATGTCAGAATGTTAGCTTCCCCTATGCTTTACAAAGTACCTGATATTT
CAAGTGATGGGCAATTGAAAAAGTTTAGAGAAAGCTTAGTCCATTCGGCCCTATGCATTTTAAAAGAACA
AGAGTTGGTGTTATATGATGCTGAAAATGATGTAATTGAGGCGACCGATCTAGGAAATATAGCGTCGTCA
TTTTACATAAATCATGCTTCCATGGATGTTTACAATAGAGAGTTAGATGAACATACAACTCAGATTGATC
TTTTTAGAATATTCTCAATGTCGGAAGAGTTTAAGTACGTATCGGTGAGATATGAAGAGAAAAGAGAACT
AAAACAACTTCTAGAGAAAGCACCCATTCCTATCAGAGAAGATATTGATGATCCTTTAGCAAAAGTGAAT
GTACTACTGCAGTCTTATTTTTCCCAGCTAAAGTTCGAAGGTTTTGCACTTAATTCTGATATAGTGTTTA
TTCACCAAAATGCTGGTGCGTTATTGCGTGCTATGTTTGAAATATGCTTGAAGAGAGGATGGGGACATCC
CACACGGATGTTGTTAAATCTTTGCAAATCTGCCACAACTAAAATGTGGCCAACAAACTGTCCTTTAAGA
CAGTTTAAAACATGCCCTGTCGAAGTGATTAAAAGGCTGGAAGCCTCTACAGTACCGTGGGGAGATTATC
TACAGCTAGAAACACCTGCCGAAGTTGGTCGTGCAATCAGATCTGAAAAATATGGAAAACAGGTTTACGA
TTTATTGAAAAGATTTCCCAAAATGTCCGTAACATGCAACGCTCAGCCAATTACCCGTAGCGTTATGAGG
TTCAACATTGAAATAATAGCCGACTGGATATGGGATATGAATGTACACGGTTCCCTTGAACCTTTTTTGC
TCATGCTAGAAGACACTGATGGTGATTCAATACTTTATTATGACGTACTATTCATCACTCCAGATATAGT
TGGTCATGAATTTACCTTATCCTTTACTTATGAGTTAAAGCAGCACAATCAAAATAACTTACCACCTAAT
TTCTTCCTTACTTTGATATCAGAAAATTGGTGGCACAGTGAATTCGAGATTCCAGTTTCCTTCAATGGAT
TTAAACTTCCGAAAAAATTTCCTCCTCCTACTCCCCTTCTGGAGAATATTAGTATTTCAACATCAGAGCT
TGGCAATGATGATTTTTCCGAAGTATTTGAATTTAAAACTTTCAACAAGATTCAGAGCCAGGTCTTCGAG
TCTCTCTACAATTCGAATGACTCGGTCTTTGTAGGTTCAGGAAAGGGCACAGGTAAAACAGCTATGGCTG
AATTAGCACTGTTAAATCATTGGAGACAGAATAAAGGAAGAGCGGTTTATATCAATCCGTCTGGGGAAAA
AATTGATTTTTTGCTATCTGATTGGAATAAAAGGTTCTCTCATCTTGCTGGTGGTAAGATAATAAATAAG
CTAGGAAATGATCCTTCACTAAATTTAAAATTATTAGCAAAAAGCCATGTTCTCTTGGCTACCCCCGTGC
AATTTGAGCTTTTGTCACGTCGTTGGAGACAAAGGAAGAACATCCAAAGTTTAGAATTAATGATATATGA
TGACGCTCATGAGATTAGCCAAGGTGTTTACGGTGCTGTGTATGAAACGCTAATTTCTAGAATGATATTT
ATAGCAACCCAACTTGAAAAGAAAATTCGATTTGTTTGCCTTTCGAACTGTTTGGCAAATGCTCGTGATT
TTGGTGAATGGGCTGGTATGACGAAGTCAAACATCTACAACTTTTCTCCAAGCGAAAGAATTGAGCCTCT
TGAAATTAATATTCAGTCATTTAAAGATGTTGAGCACATATCATTCAATTTTTCGATGCTTCAAATGGCA
TTTGAAGCATCTGCTGCTGCAGCGGGAAATCGTAATTCCAGTTCGGTGTTCTTACCATCTAGAAAGGATT
GTATGGAAGTTGCGTCTGCATTTATGAAGTTTTCAAAAGCAATTGAATGGGATATGTTGAACGTTGAAGA
AGAGCAAATTGTACCATACATTGAAAAGTTAACAGATGGTCATCTAAGAGCACCTTTAAAACACGGTGTT
GGTATTTTGTATAAGGGGATGGCATCAAATGATGAAAGAATTGTGAAAAGGTTATACGAATATGGTGCGG
TATCGGTTTTACTCATTTCTAAGGATTGTTCTGCATTCGCTTGTAAAACTGATGAAGTGATTATTTTAGG
AACCAACCTTTATGATGGTGCAGAGCATAAATATATGCCATATACCATAAATGAACTTCTAGAAATGGTG
GGACTAGCTAGTGGTAACGATTCAATGGCAGGCAAGGTTTTAATTTTGACAAGTCACAACATGAAGGCCT
ACTACAAAAAATTCTTAATTGAGCCTTTGCCTACTGAGAGTTACCTACAGTATATTATTCATGATACTCT
GAACAACGAGATAGCAAATTCTATTATACAAAGCAAACAAGATTGTGTTGACTGGTTTACATATTCGTAT
TTCTATCGTCGTATCCATGTGAATCCAAGCTATTATGGCGTAAGGGATACGTCTCCACATGGAATTTCAG
TTTTTTTGAGTAATTTAGTTGAAACTTGTTTGAATGACTTAGTTGAATCATCCTTCATTGAAATTGACGA
TACAGAAGCTGAAGTAACCGCAGAAGTTAATGGAGGAGATGATGAAGCAACTGAAATCATTTCTACCTTG
AGCAACGGGCTAATTGCTTCTCACTATGGCGTATCATTTTTTACTATTCAGTCATTCGTTTCTTCTTTAT
CGAATACGTCAACGCTCAAAAACATGCTGTATGTTCTTTCAACAGCAGTAGAATTCGAAAGTGTTCCACT
CAGAAAAGGAGACAGAGCATTACTTGTCAAATTAAGTAAAAGACTACCATTGAGATTCCCTGAACACACC
TCTTCTGGTTCGGTGAGCTTTAAAGTTTTCTTATTGTTACAAGCATATTTTTCACGTCTTGAATTACCTG
TCGACTTTCAAAATGATTTAAAAGACATTCTAGAAAAGGTTGTTCCACTAATTAACGTAGTGGTTGATAT
CCTTTCAGCAAACGGGTATTTGAATGCTACTACCGCCATGGATTTGGCGCAGATGTTGATTCAGGGTGTA
TGGGACGTTGATAATCCGTTGAGACAGATTCCACACTTCAACAACAAAATTTTGGAAAAATGTAAAGAAA
TTAACGTCGAGACGGTCTATGATATAATGGCCCTTGAGGATGAAGAGAGGGATGAAATTTTAACGCTTAC
TGATTCACAGCTTGCGCAGGTCGCCGCGTTTGTTAACAATTACCCCAACGTTGAACTTACTTATTCGTTG
AATAATTCTGATTCGTTAATTTCAGGTGTAAAACAGAAAATTACCATTCAATTGACAAGAGATGTTGAAC
CTGAGAACTTACAAGTAACATCTGAAAAGTATCCGTTTGATAAGCTAGAAAGTTGGTGGTTGGTTTTAGG
TGAAGTATCTAAAAAAGAGCTTTATGCGATCAAGAAAGTTACTTTAAATAAAGAGACTCAGCAATATGAA
TTGGAATTTGACACTCCGACATCTGGTAAACATAACTTAACAATTTGGTGTGTCTGTGATTCATATCTTG
ACGCAGATAAAGAGTTGTCCTTTGAAATAAATGTGAAATAAAATCATTGTTTAGTCCTGGATAATCGAAT
GGATTTCAATATATAACATTCTCTTGCGGCTATTTAATCTAATTGTGATATATACAGTTTATAGCAAAAG
CGTATCATTGCATCACTGCATTTCTATATCTTCATCTTCATCTTCATCCTGTTCTCCTTCTTTGTTTTCG
TTTTCAATAAATCCACCTTGATCCTCTAGAGTCGACCTGCAGGGGTGGAGCTCGGTACCCGGGGATCCTC
TAGAGTCGACCTGCAGGCATGCAAGCTTGGCACTGGCCGTCGTTTTACAACGTCGTGACTGGGAAAACCC
TGGCGTTACCCAACTTAATCGCCTTGCAGCACATCCCCCTTTCGCCAGCTGGCGTAATAGCGAAGAGGCC
CGCACCGATCGCCCTTCCCAACAGTTGCGCAGCCTGAATGGCGAATGGCGCCTGATGCGGTATTTTCTCC
TTACGCATCTGTGCGGTATTTCACACCGCATAACTAGCTTTTAACTTGTATCCTAGGTTATCTATGCTGT
CTCACCATAGAGAATATTACCTATTTCAGAATGTATGTCCATGATTCGCCGGGTAAATACATATAATACA
CAAATCTGGCTTAATAAAGTCTATAATATATCTCATAAAGAAGTGCTAAATTGGCTAGTGCTATATATTT
TTAAGAAAATTTCTTTTGACTAAGTCCATATCGACTTTGTAAAAGTTCACATTAGCATACATATATTACA
CGAGCCAGAAATAGTAACTTTTGCCTAAATCACAAATTGCAAAATTTAATTGCTTGCAAAAGGTCACATG
CTTATAATCAACTTTTTTAAAAATTTAAAATACTTTTTTATTTTTTATTTTTAAACATAAATGAAATAAT
TTATTTATTGTTTATGATTACCGAAACATAAAACCTGCTCAAGAAAAAGAAACTGTTTTGTCCTTGGAAA
AAAAGCACTACCTAGGAGCGGCCAAAATGCCGAGGCTTTCATAGCTTAAACTCTTTACAGAAAATAGGCA
TTATAGATCAGTTCGAGTTTTCTTATTCTTCCTTCCGGTTTTATCGTCACAGTTTTACAGTAAATAAGTA
TCACCTCTTAGAGTTAGCTTACATTTTATGTTAGCTGGTGGACTGACGCCAGAAAATGTTGGTGATGCGC
TTAGATTAAATGGCGTTATTGGTGTTGATGTAAGCGGAGGTGTGGAGACAAATGGTGTAAAAGACTCTAA
CAAAATAGCAAATTTCGTCAAAAATGCTAAGAAATAGGTTATTACTGAGTAGTATTTATTTAAGTATTGT
TTGTGCACTTGCCTGCAGGCCTTTTGAAAAGCAAGCATAAAAGATCTAAACATAAAATCTGTAAAATAAC
AAGATGTAAAGATAATGCTAAATCATTTGGCTTTTTGATTGATTGTACAGGAAAATATACATCGCAGGGG
GTTGACTTTTACCATTTCACCGCAATGGAATCAAACTTGTTGAAGAGAATGTTCACAGGCGCATACGCTA
CAATGACCCGATTCTTGCTAGCCTTTTCTCGGTCTTGCAAACAACCGCCGGCAGCTTAGTATATAAATAC
ACATGTACATACCTCTCTCCGTATCCTCGTAATCATTTTCTTGTATTTATCGTCTTTTCGCTGTAAAAAC
TTTATCACACTTATCTCAAATACACTTATTAACCGCTTTTACTATTATCTTCTACGCTGACAGTAATATC
AAACAGTGACACATATTAAACACAGTGGTTTCTTTGCATAAACACCATCAGCCTCAAGTCGTCAAGTAAA
GATTTCGTGTTCATGCAGATAGATAACAATCTATATGTTGATAATTAGCGTTGCCTCATCAATGCGAGAT
CCGTTTAACCGGACCTTTTCTTTGACTACAACACAAAAATCAAGCACAGAACGTCATACGAATCCGCAAC
TACATTCTGGGCATTATGGGCTGGACTTGCCACGAAGGAGCAAGCACAGAAAATGGTGGAGAAAGCACTA
CCCAAGTTAGAGATGCTTGGAGGTTTAGCTGCATGTACGGAGCGTTCTCGAGTTCAAGAGAAAAAAAAAG
AAAAAGCAAAAAGAAAAAAGGAAAGCGCGCCTCGTTCAGAATGACACGTATAGAATGATGCATTACCTTG
TCATCTTCAGTATCATACTGTTCGTATACATACTTACTGACATTCATAGGTATACATATATACACATGTA
TATATATCGTATGCTGCAGCTTTAAATAATCGGTGTCACTACATAAGAACACCTTTGGTGGAGGGAACAT
CGTTGGTACCATTGGGCGAGGTGGCTTCTCTTATGGCAACCGCAAGAGCCTTGAACGCACTCTCACTACG
GTGATGATCATTCTTGCCTCGCAGACAATCAACGTGGAGGGTAATTCTGCTAGCCTCTGCAAAGCTTTCA
AGAAAATGCGGGATCATCTCGCAAGAGAGATCTCCTACTTTCTCCCTTTGCAAACCAAGTTCGACAACTG
CGTACGGCCTGTTCGAAAGATCTACCACCGCTCTGGAAAGTGCCTCATCCAAAGGCGCAAATCCTGATCC
AAACCTTTTTACTCCACGCACGGCCCCTAGGGCCTCTTTAAAAGCTTGACCGAGAGCAATCCCGCAGTCT
TCAGTGGTGTGATGGTCGTCTATGTGTAAGTCACCAATGCACTCAACGATTAGCGACCAGCCGGAATGCT
TGGCCAGAGCATGTATCATATGGTCCAGAAACCCTATACCTGTGTGGACGTTAATCACTTGCGATTGTGT
GGCCTGTTCTGCTACTGCTTCTGCCTCTTTTTCTGGGAAGATCGAGTGCTCTATCGCTAGGGGACCACCC
TTTAAAGAGATCGCAATCTGAATCTTGGTTTCATTTGTAATACGCTTTACTAGGGCTTTCTGCTCTGTCA
TCTTTGCCTTCGTTTATCTTGCCTGCTCATTTTTTAGTATATTCTTCGAAGAAATCACATTACTTTATAT
AATGTATAATTCATTATGTGATAATGCCAATCGCTAAGAAAAAAAAAGAGTCATCCGCTAGGTGGAAAAA
AAAAAATGAAAATCATTACCGAGGCATAAAAAAATATAGAGTGTACTAGAGGAGGCCAAGAGTAATAGAA
AAAGAAAATTGCGGGAAAGGACTGTGTTATGACTTCCCTGACTAATGCCGTGTTCAAACGATACCTGGCA
GTGACTCCTAGCGCTCACCAAGCTCTTAAAACGAGAATTAAGAAAAAGTCGTCATCTTTATACTAAGTTG
GCATTATAAAAAAGCATTGCTTATCAATTTGTTGCAACGAACAGGTCACTATCAGTCAAAATAAAATCAT
TATTTGATTTCAATTTTGTCCCACTCCCTGCCTCTGTCATCACGATACTGTGATGCCATGGTGTCCGACT
TATGCCCGAGAAGATGTTGAGCAAACTTATCGCTTATCTGCTTCTCATAGAGTCTTGCAGACAAACTGCG
CAACTCGTGAAAGGTAGGCGGATCCAGGTGGCACTTTTCGGGGAAATGTGCGCGGAACCCCTATTTGTTT
ATTTTTCTAAATACATTCAAATATGTATCCGCTCATGAGACAATAACCCTGATAAATGCTTCAATAATAT
TGAAAAAGGAAGAGTATGAGTATTCAACATTTCCGTGTCGCCCTTATTCCCTTTTTTGCGGCATTTTGCC
TTCCTGTTTTTGCTCACCCAGAAACGCTGGTGAAAGTAAAAGATGCTGAAGATCAGTTGGGTGCACGAGT
GGGTTACATCGAACTGGATCTCAACAGCGGTAAGATCCTTGAGAGTTTTCGCCCCGAAGAACGTTTTCCA
ATGATGAGCACTTTTAAAGTTCTGCTATGTGGCGCGGTATTATCCCGTRTTGACGCCGGGCAAGAGCAAC
TCGGTCGCCGCATACACTATTCTCAGAATGACTTGGTTGAGTACTCACCAGTCACAGAAAAGCATCTTAC
GGATGGCATGACAGTAAGAGAATTATGCAGTGCTGCCATAACCATGAGTGATAACACTGCGGCCAACTTA
CTTCTGACAACGATCGGAGGACCGAAGGAGCTAACCGCTTTTTTGCACAACATGGGGGATCATGTAACTC
GCCTTGATCGTTGGGAACCGGAGCTGAATGAAGCCATACCAAACGACGAGCGTGACACCACGATGCCTGT
AGCAATGGCAACAACGTTGCGCAAACTATTAACTGGCGAACTACTTACTCTAGCTTCCCGGCAACAATTA
ATAGACTGGATGGAGGCGGATAAAGTTGCAGGACCACTTCTGCGCTCGGCCCTTCCGGCTGGCTGGTTTA
TTGCTGATAAATCTGGAGCCGGTGAGCGTGGGTCTCGCGGTATCATTGCAGCACTGGGGCCAGATGGTAA
GCCCTCCCGTATCGTAGTTATCTACACGACGGGGAGTCAGGCAACTATGGATGAACGAAATAGACAGATC
GCTGAGATAGGTGCCTCACTGATTAAGCATTGGTAACTGTCAGACCAAGTTTACTCATATATACTTTAGA
TTGATTTAAAACTTCATTTTTAATTTAAAAGGATCTAGGTGAAGATCCTTTTTGATAATCTCATGACCAA
AATCCCTTAACGTGAGTTTTCGTTCCACTGAGCGTCAGACCCCGTAGAAAAGATCAAAGGATCTTCTTGA
GATCCTTTTTTTCTGCGCGTAATCTGCTGCTTGCAAACAAAAAAACCACCGCTACCAGCGGTGGTTTGTT
TGCCGGATCAAGAGCTACCAACTCTTTTTCCGAAGGTAACTGGCTTCAGCAGAGCGCAGATACCAAATAC
TGTTCTTCTAGTGTAGCCGTAGTTAGGCCACCACTTCAAGAACTCTGTAGCACCGCCTACATACCTCGCT
CTGCTAATCCTGTTACCAGTGGCTGCTGCCAGTGGCGATAAGTCGTGTCTTACCGGGTTGGACTCAAGAC
GATAGTTACCGGATAAGGCGCAGCGGTCGGGCTGAACGGGGGGTTCGTGCACACAGCCCAGCTTGGAGCG
AACGACCTACACCGAACTGAGATACCTACAGCGTGAGCTATGAGAAAGCGCCACGCTTCCCGAAGGGAGA
AAGGCGGACAGGTATCCGGTAAGCGGCAGGGTCGGAACAGGAGAGCGCACGAGGGAGCTTCCAGGGGGAA
ACGCCTGGTATCTTTATAGTCCTGTCGGGTTTCGCCACCTCTGACTTGAGCGTCGATTTTTGTGATGCTC
GTCAGGGGGGCGGAGCCTATGGAAAAACGCCAGCAACGCGGCC
Features (pLannotate 1.2.2; 22 found; start..end, strand, type, name):
     30..163     +  rep_origin     RSF ori (fragment): Plasmids containing the RSF 1030 origin of replication can be propagated in E. coli cells that contain additional plasmids with compatible origins.
    165..257     +  CDS            lacI (fragment): lac repressor; lacI; The lac repressor binds to the lac operator to inhibit transcription in E. coli. This inhibition can be relieved by adding lactose or isopropyl-β-D-thiogalactopyranoside (IPTG).
    270..291     +  protein_bind   CAP binding site: CAP binding activates transcription in the presence of cAMP. E. coli catabolite activator protein
    306..336     +  promoter       lac promoter: promoter for the E. coli lac operon
    340..362     +  protein_bind   lac operator (fragment): The lac repressor binds to the lac operator to inhibit transcription in E. coli. This inhibition can be relieved by adding lactose or isopropyl-β-D-thiogalactopyranoside (IPTG). lac repressor encoded by lacI
    398..481     -  CDS            RAD24 (fragment): RAD24_YEAST - Experimental evidence at protein level: Swiss-Prot protein existence level 1. Participates in checkpoint pathways arrest of the cell cycle, a mechanism that allows the DNA repair pathways to act to restore the integrity of the DNA prior to DNA synthesis or separation of the replicated chromosomes. Regulates the DNA damage checkpoint pathway throughout the cell cycle, when associated with RCF5. Component of the RFC-like RAD24-RFC complex which loads the checkpoint clamp DDC1:MEC3:RAD17 complex and is involved in DNA repair pathways. During a clamp loading circle, the RFC:clamp com
    760..7248    +  CDS            BRR2: BRR2_YEAST - Also known as RSS1, SNU246. Experimental evidence at protein level: Swiss-Prot protein existence level 1. RNA helicase that plays an essential role in pre-mRNA splicing as component of the U5 snRNP and U4/U6-U5 tri-snRNP complexes. Involved in spliceosome assembly, activation and disassembly. Mediates changes in the dynamic network of RNA-RNA interactions in the spliceosome. Catalyzes the ATP-dependent unwinding of U4/U6 RNA duplices, an essential step in the assembly of a catalytically active spliceosome. From Saccharomyces cerevisiae (strain ATCC 204508 / S288c) (Baker's yeast).
   7440..7463    +  misc_feature   MCS (fragment): pUC18/19 multiple cloning site
   7468..7518    +  misc_feature   MCS (fragment): pUC18/19 multiple cloning site
   7521..7675    +  CDS            lacZα (fragment): LacZα fragment of β-galactosidase; lacZ fragment
   7681..7732    -  misc_feature   bom (fragment): basis of mobility region from pBR322
   8053..8345    -  misc_feature   CEN4: S. cerevisiae CEN4 centromere
   8346..8799    +  rep_origin     ARS1: S. cerevisiae autonomously replicating sequence ARS1
   9116..9292    +  misc_feature   CEN/ARS (fragment): S. cerevisiae CEN4 centromere fused to the autonomously replicating sequence ARS1/ARS416
   9489..10151   -  CDS            HIS3: imidazoleglycerol-phosphate dehydratase, required for histidine biosynthesis; S. cerevisiae HIS3; yeast auxotrophic marker
  10152..10339   -  promoter       HIS3 promoter: S. cerevisiae HIS3
  10389..10487   +  CDS            MRM1 (fragment): MRM1_YEAST - Also known as PET56 From Saccharomyces cerevisiae (strain ATCC 204508 / S288c) (Baker's yeast).
  10488..10575   -  protein_bind   attL3 (fragment): mutant version of attL; recombination site for the Gateway® LR reaction LR Clonase™
  10570..10735   -  CDS            λ integrase (fragment): integrase from phage λ; int
  10761..10865   +  promoter       AmpR promoter: bla
  10866..11726   +  CDS            AmpR: β-lactamase; bla; confers resistance to ampicillin, carbenicillin, and related antibiotics
  11897..12485   +  rep_origin     ori: high-copy-number ColE1/pMB1/pBR322/pUC origin of replication
