[The description below was written by a language model from this plasmid's Addgene catalogue record and pLannotate feature annotations shown in this document.]
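Description:
brr2-R1107A pRS313 is a yeast centromeric expression plasmid built on what the catalogue lists as the pRS313 backbone, carrying a mutant allele of the Saccharomyces cerevisiae BRR2 gene (also known as SLT22, PRP44 or RSS1). It is a shuttle vector. In E. coli it replicates from a ColE1/pUC-type origin and is selected with ampicillin through the bla (AmpR) gene and its promoter. In yeast it is maintained at low, roughly single-copy levels by centromere and ARS elements, and it is selected by histidine prototrophy through the HIS3 marker driven by its own promoter. The feature table labels the yeast maintenance elements as CEN4 and ARS1. It also picks up several short fragment matches (RSF ori, lacI, bom, attL3, λ integrase), which are most likely incidental homologies or backbone remnants rather than functional parts. The sequenced record is about 12.5 kb, slightly larger than the approximate 12 kb given in the catalogue.

The payload is a roughly 7 kb genomic insert containing the full BRR2 open reading frame with an arginine-to-alanine substitution at residue 1107. According to the record, expression comes from the endogenous BRR2 promoter. This promoter is not annotated as a separate feature, but a few hundred base pairs of upstream sequence, including a fragment of the neighbouring RAD24 gene, precede the coding region, which is consistent with native flanking DNA. The insert sits in the lacZα/multiple cloning site region, and no epitope tag or reporter is annotated. Brr2 is an essential RNA helicase of the U5 snRNP and U4/U6-U5 tri-snRNP that unwinds U4/U6 duplexes during spliceosome activation. The plasmid provides near-native expression of the mutant allele in yeast, and the associated work concerns Brr2's role in splicing fidelity.
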