Addgene plasmid #111415: brr2-R1107A pRS313
Purpose: brr2-R1107A (endogenous promoter)
Depositing lab: Christine Guthrie. Depositing organization: University of California, San Francisco (UCSF). Publication: Brr2 is a splicing fidelity factor. Mayerle M, Guthrie C. bioRxiv 2018. 354514 10.1101/354514.
Backbone
  Vector backbone: pRS313
  Backbone size w/o insert (bp): 4967
  Total vector size (bp): 12000
  Vector type: Yeast Expression
  Selectable markers: HIS3
Growth in bacteria
  Bacterial resistance: Ampicillin, 100 μg/mL
  Growth temperature: 37°C
  Growth strain: DH5alpha
  Copy number: Low Copy
Gene/Insert
  Gene/Insert name: BRR2 (alt names: SLT22; PRP44; RSS1)
  Species: S. cerevisiae (budding yeast)
  Insert size (bp): 7000
  Mutation: R1107A aa mutation
Terms and licenses: Academic/Nonprofit Terms; Industry Terms: Not Available to Industry
How to cite: brr2-R1107A pRS313 was a gift from Christine Guthrie (Addgene plasmid # 111415 ; http://n2t.net/addgene:111415 ; RRID:Addgene_111415)
